>Addgene plasmid #60500 | pSBtet-RH | depositor full sequence | sequence record 97547 | pSBtet-RH sequence 8432 bps
GGATCCCTATACAGTTGAAGTCGGAAGTTTACATACACTTAAGTTGGAGTCATTAAAACTCGTTTTTCAA
CTACTCCACAAATTTCTTGTTAACAAACAATAGTTTTGGCAAGTCAGTTAGGACATCTACTTTGTGCATG
ACACAAGTCATTTTTCCAACAATTGTTTACAGACAGATTATTTCACTTATAATTCACTGTATCACAATTC
CAGTGGGTCAGAAGTTTACATACACTAAGTTCGACTCCTCTGCAGAATGCGGCGATGTTTCGGTAAGGGG
TCCGCTATCTAGACGAGTTTACTCCCTATCAGTGATAGAGAACGTATGTCGAGTTTACTCCCTATCAGTG
ATAGAGAACGATGTCGAGTTTACTCCCTATCAGTGATAGAGAACGTATGTCGAGTTTACTCCCTATCAGT
GATAGAGAACGTATGTCGAGTTTACTCCCTATCAGTGATAGAGAACGTATGTCGAGTTTATCCCTATCAG
TGATAGAGAACGTATGTCGAGTTTACTCCCTATCAGTGATAGAGAACGTATGTCGATTAGGCGTGTACGG
TGGGCGCCTATAAAAGCAGAGCTCGTTTAGTGAACCGTCAGATCGCCTGGAGCCAATTCCAACTCTTTTG
CCTTATACCTACTTTCCGTACCACTTCCTACCCTCGAAAGGCCTCTGAGGCCACCATGGAAGATGCCAAA
AACATTAAGAAGGGCCCAGCGCCATTCTACCCACTCGAAGACGGGACCGCCGGCGAGCAGCTGCACAAAG
CCATGAAGCGCTACGCCCTGGTGCCCGGCACCATCGCCTTTACCGACGCACATATCGAGGTGGACATTAC
CTACGCCGAGTACTTCGAGATGAGCGTTCGGCTGGCAGAAGCTATGAAGCGCTATGGGCTGAATACAAAC
CATCGGATCGTGGTGTGCAGCGAGAATAGCTTGCAGTTCTTCATGCCCGTGTTGGGTGCCCTGTTCATCG
GTGTGGCTGTGGCCCCAGCTAACGACATCTACAACGAGCGCGAGCTGCTGAACAGCATGGGCATCAGCCA
GCCCACCGTCGTATTCGTGAGCAAGAAAGGGCTGCAAAAGATCCTCAACGTGCAAAAGAAGCTACCGATC
ATACAAAAGATCATCATCATGGATAGCAAGACCGACTACCAGGGCTTCCAAAGCATGTACACCTTCGTGA
CTTCCCATTTGCCACCCGGCTTCAACGAGTACGACTTCGTGCCCGAGAGCTTCGACCGGGACAAAACCAT
CGCCCTGATCATGAACAGTAGTGGCAGTACCGGATTGCCCAAGGGCGTAGCCCTACCGCACCGCACCGCT
TGTGTCCGATTCAGTCATGCCCGCGACCCCATCTTCGGCAACCAGATCATCCCCGACACCGCTATCCTCA
GCGTGGTGCCATTTCACCACGGCTTCGGCATGTTCACCACGCTGGGCTACTTGATCTGCGGCTTTCGGGT
CGTGCTCATGTACCGCTTCGAGGAGGAGCTATTCTTGCGCAGCTTGCAAGACTATAAGATTCAATCTGCC
CTGCTGGTGCCCACACTATTTAGCTTCTTCGCTAAGAGCACTCTCATCGACAAGTACGACCTAAGCAACT
TGCACGAGATCGCCAGCGGCGGGGCGCCGCTCAGCAAGGAGGTAGGTGAGGCCGTGGCCAAACGCTTCCA
CCTACCAGGCATCCGCCAGGGCTACGGCCTGACAGAAACAACCAGCGCCATTCTGATCACCCCCGAAGGG
GACGACAAGCCTGGCGCAGTAGGCAAGGTGGTGCCCTTCTTCGAGGCTAAGGTGGTGGACTTGGACACCG
GTAAGACACTGGGTGTGAACCAGCGCGGCGAGCTGTGCGTCCGTGGCCCCATGATCATGAGCGGCTACGT
TAACAACCCCGAGGCTACAAACGCTCTCATCGACAAGGACGGCTGGCTGCACAGCGGCGACATCGCCTAC
TGGGACGAGGACGAGCACTTCTTCATCGTGGACCGGCTGAAGAGCCTGATCAAATACAAGGGCTACCAGG
TAGCCCCAGCCGAACTGGAGAGCATCCTGCTGCAACACCCCAACATCTTCGACGCCGGGGTCGCCGGCCT
GCCCGACGACGATGCCGGCGAGCTGCCCGCCGCAGTCGTCGTGCTGGAACACGGTAAAACCATGACCGAG
AAGGAGATCGTGGACTATGTGGCCAGCCAGGTTACAACCGCCAAGAAGCTGCGCGGTGGTGTTGTGTTCG
TGGACGAGGTGCCTAAAGGACTGACCGGCAAGTTGGACGCCCGCAAGATCCGCGAGATTCTCATTAAGGC
CAAGAAGGGCGGCAAGATCGCCGTGTAAGGCCTGTCAGGCCAAGCTTCCATCGATAGACATGATAAGATA
CATTGATGAGTTTGGACAAACCACAACAAGAATGCAGTGAAAAAAATGCTTTATTTGTGAAATTTGTGAT
GCTATTGCTTTATTTGTAACCATTATAAGCTGCAATAAACAAGTTAACAACAACAATTGCATTCATTTTA
TGTTTCAGGTTCAGGGGGAGATGTGGGAGGTTTTTTAAAGCAAGTAAAACCTCTACAAATGTGGTACCTA
GGCGAGACCCTGTCTCACAAAATAAAGTAAGCCCGGACTGAGTGCGGAAAGGCGGGCCTGGCGGGTCTGG
TCTCCCCATGCGGGCCACCAGAGGCCCTGCAGCCTTCAGTCGCTTGAAGGGGTAATGGCGCTTCCACTCA
CAAACATGGCGGACAGAGCGTGTGAACGAGATGAACAGCCCCTCAAAAATATGGCCGCCGAGGCTGGACG
GCCGTGCCCCAGCAGCACCGCCTCCGCGCCCCACGTGATCTCTCGCCGGGCACAGCGCTGACCGCGGAGG
TCCAACCGGAAGAATGTCCGGATTGGACATTCGGAAGAGGGCCCGCCTTCCCTGGGGAATCTCTGCGCAC
GCGCAGAACGCTTCGACCAATGAAAACACAGGAAGCCGTCCGCGCAACCGCGTTGCGTCACTTCTGCCGC
CCCTGTTTCAAGGTATATAGCCGTAGACGGAACTTCGCCTTTCTCTCGGCCTTAGCGCCATTTTTTTGGG
TGAGTGTTTTTTGGTTCCTGCGTTGGGATTCCGTGTACAATCCATAGACATCTGACCTCGGCACTTAGCA
TCATCACAGCAAACTAACTGTAGCCTTTCTCTCTTTCCCTGTAGAAACCTCTGCACCTGAGGCCACCATG
TTGAGCAAGGGCGAGGAGGTCATCAAAGAGTTCATGCGCTTCAAGGTGCGCATGGAGGGCTCCATGAACG
GCCATGAGTTCGAGATCGAGGGCGAGGGCGAGGGCCGCCCCTACGAGGGCACCCAGACCGCCAAGCTGAA
GGTGACCAAGGGCGGCCCCCTGCCCTTCGCCTGGGACATCCTGTCCCCCCAGTTCATGTACGGCTCCAAG
GCGTACGTGAAGCACCCCGCCGACATCCCCGATTACAAGAAGCTGTCCTTCCCCGAGGGCTTCAAGTGGG
AGCGCGTGATGAACTTCGAGGACGGCGGTCTGGTGACCGTGACCCAGGACTCCTCCCTGCAGGACGGCAC
GCTGATCTACAAGGTGAAGATGCGCGGCACCAACTTCCCCCCCGACGGCCCCGTAATGCAGAAGAAGACA
ATGGGCTGGGAGGCCTCCACCGAGCGCCTGTACCCCCGCGACGGCGTGCTGAAGGGCGAGATCCACCAGG
CCCTGAAGCTGAAGGACGGCGGCCACTACCTGGTGGAGTTCAAGACCATCTACATGGCCAAGAAGCCCGT
GCAACTGCCCGGCTACTACTACGTGGACACCAAGCTGGACATCACCTCCCACAACGAGGACTACACCATC
GTGGAACAGTACGAGCGCTCCGAGGGCCGCCACCACCTGTTCCTGTACGGCATGGACGAGCTGTACAAGG
GCAGTGGAGCTACTAACTTCAGCCTGCTGAAGCAGGCTGGTGACGTCGAGGAGAATCCTGGCCCCATGTC
TAGACTGGACAAGAGCAAAGTCATAAACGGCGCTCTGGAATTACTCAATGGAGTCGGTATCGAAGGCCTG
ACGACAAGGAAACTCGCTCAAAAGCTGGGAGTTGAGCAGCCTACCCTGTACTGGCACGTGAAGAACAAGC
GGGCCCTGCTCGATGCCCTGCCAATCGAGATGCTGGACAGGCATCATACCCACTTCTGCCCCCTGGAAGG
CGAGTCATGGCAAGACTTTCTGCGGAACAACGCCAAGTCATTCCGCTGTGCTCTCCTCTCACATCGCGAC
GGGGCTAAAGTGCATCTCGGCACCCGCCCAACAGAGAAACAGTACGAAACCCTGGAAAATCAGCTCGCGT
TCCTGTGTCAGCAAGGCTTCTCCCTGGAGAACGCACTGTACGCTCTGTCCGCCGTGGGCCACTTTACACT
GGGCTGCGTATTGGAGGAACAGGAGCATCAAGTAGCAAAAGAGGAAAGAGAGACACCTACCACCGATTCT
ATGCCCCCACTTCTGAGACAAGCAATTGAGCTGTTCGACCGGCAGGGAGCCGAACCTGCCTTCCTTTTCG
GCCTGGAACTAATCATATGTGGCCTGGAGAAACAGCTAAAGTGCGAAAGCGGCGGGCCGGCCGACGCCCT
TGACGATTTTGACTTAGACATGCTCCCAGCCGATGCCCTTGACGACTTTGACCTTGATATGCTGCCTGCT
GACGCTCTTGACGATTTTGACCTTGACATGCTCCCCGGGTCCGGCGCTACTAACTTCAGCCTGCTGAAGC
AGGCTGGTGACGTCGAGGAGAATCCTGGTCCCATGAAAAAGCCTGAACTCACCGCGACGTCTGTCGAGAA
GTTTCTGATCGAAAAGTTCGACAGCGTCTCCGACCTGATGCAGCTCTCGGAGGGCGAAGAATCTCGTGCT
TTCAGCTTCGATGTAGGAGGGCGTGGATATGTCCTGCGGGTAAATAGCTGCGCCGATGGTTTCTACAAAG
ATCGTTATGTTTATCGGCACTTTGCATCGGCCGCGCTCCCGATTCCGGAAGTGCTTGACATTGGGGAATT
CAGCGAGAGCCTGACCTATTGCATCTCCCGCCGTGCACAGGGTGTCACGTTGCAAGACCTGCCTGAAACC
GAACTGCCCGCTGTTCTGCAGCCGGTCGCGGAGGCCATGGATGCGATCGCTGCGGCCGATCTTAGCCAGA
CGAGCGGGTTCGGCCCATTCGGACCGCAAGGAATCGGTCAATACACTACATGGCGTGATTTCATATGCGC
GATTGCTGATCCCCATGTGTATCACTGGCAAACTGTGATGGACGACACCGTCAGTGCGTCCGTCGCGCAG
GCTCTCGATGAGCTGATGCTTTGGGCCGAGGACTGCCCCGAAGTCCGGCACCTCGTGCACGCGGATTTCG
GCTCCAACAATGTCCTGACGGACAATGGCCGCATAACAGCGGTCATTGACTGGAGCGAGGCGATGTTCGG
GGATTCCCAATACGAGGTCGCCAACATCTTCTTCTGGAGGCCGTGGTTGGCTTGTATGGAGCAGCAGACG
CGCTACTTCGAGCGGAGGCATCCGGAGCTTGCAGGATCGCCGCGGCTCCGGGCGTATATGCTCCGCATTG
GTCTTGACCAACTCTATCAGAGCTTGGTTGACGGCAATTTCGATGATGCAGCTTGGGCGCAGGGTCGATG
CGACGCAATCGTCCGATCCGGAGCCGGGACTGTCGGGCGTACACAAATCGCCCGCAGAAGCGCGGCCGTC
TGGACCGATGGCTGTGTAGAAGTACTCGCCGATAGTGGAAACCGACGCCCCAGCACTCGTCCGAGGGCAA
AGGAATAGTTCGAAGGCCTGTCGTGAAGCTTGGGGATCAATTCTCTAGAGCTCGCTGATCAGCCTCGACT
GTGCCTTCTAGTTGCCAGCCATCTGTTGTTTGCCCCTCCCCCGTGCCTTCCTTGACCCTGGAAGGTGCCA
CTCCCACTGTCCTTTCCTAATAAAATGAGGAAATTGCATCGCATTGTCTGAGTAGGTGTCATTCTATTCT
GGGGGGTGGGGTGGGGCAGGACAGCAAGGGGGAGGATTGGGAAGACAATAGCAGGCATGCTGGGGATGCG
GTGGGCTCTATGGCTTCTGAGGCGGAAAGAACCAGCTGGGCCTACTAGCTACTCGGGACCCCTTACCGAA
ACATCGCCGCATTCTGCAGAGGAGTCGAGTGTATGTAAACTTCTGACCCACTGGGAATGTGATGAAAGAA
ATAAAAGCTGAAATGAATCATTCTCTCTACTATTATTCTGATATTTCACATTCTTAAAATAAAGTGGTGA
TCCTAACTGACCTAAGACAGGGAATTTTTACTAGGATTAAATGTCAGGAATTGTGAAAAAGTGAGTTTAA
ATGTATTTGGCTAAGGTGTATGTAAACTTCCGACTTCAACTGTATAGGGATCCGCTTCCTCGCTCACTGA
CTCGCTGCGCTCGGTCGTTCGGCTGCGGCGAGCGGTATCAGCTCACTCAAAGGCGGTAATACGGTTATCC
ACAGAATCAGGGGATAACGCAGGAAAGAACATGTGAGCAAAAGGCCAGCAAAAGGCCAGGAACCGTAAAA
AGGCCGCGTTGCTGGCGTTTTTCCATAGGCTCCGCCCCCCTGACGAGCATCACAAAAATCGACGCTCAAG
TCAGAGGTGGCGAAACCCGACAGGACTATAAAGATACCAGGCGTTTCCCCCTGGAAGCTCCCTCGTGCGC
TCTCCTGTTCCGACCCTGCCGCTTACCGGATACCTGTCCGCCTTTCTCCCTTCGGGAAGCGTGGCGCTTT
CTCATAGCTCACGCTGTAGGTATCTCAGTTCGGTGTAGGTCGTTCGCTCCAAGCTGGGCTGTGTGCACGA
ACCCCCCGTTCAGCCCGACCGCTGCGCCTTATCCGGTAACTATCGTCTTGAGTCCAACCCGGTAAGACAC
GACTTATCGCCACTGGCAGCAGCCACTGGTAACAGGATTAGCAGAGCGAGGTATGTAGGCGGTGCTACAG
AGTTCTTGAAGTGGTGGCCTAACTACGGCTACACTAGAAGAACAGTATTTGGTATCTGCGCTCTGCTGAA
GCCAGTTACCTTCGGAAAAAGAGTTGGTAGCTCTTGATCCGGCAAACAAACCACCGCTGGTAGCGGTGGT
TTTTTTGTTTGCAAGCAGCAGATTACGCGCAGAAAAAAAGGATCTCAAGAAGATCCTTTGATCTTTTCTA
CGGGGTCTGACGCTCAGTGGAACGAAAACTCACGTTAAGGGATTTTGGTCATGAGATTATCAAAAAGGAT
CTTCACCTAGATCCTTTTAAATTAAAAATGAAGTTTTAAATCAATCTAAAGTATATATGAGTAAACTTGG
TCTGACAGTTACCAATGCTTAATCAGTGAGGCACCTATCTCAGCGATCTGTCTATTTCGTTCATCCATAG
TTGCCTGACTCCCCGTCGTGTAGATAACTACGATACGGGAGGGCTTACCATCTGGCCCCAGTGCTGCAAT
GATACCGCGAGACCCACGCTCACCGGCTCCAGATTTATCAGCAATAAACCAGCCAGCCGGAAGGGCCGAG
CGCAGAAGTGGTCCTGCAACTTTATCCGCCTCCATCCAGTCTATTAATTGTTGCCGGGAAGCTAGAGTAA
GTAGTTCGCCAGTTAATAGTTTGCGCAACGTTGTTGCCATTGCTACAGGCATCGTGGTGTCACGCTCGTC
GTTTGGTATGGCTTCATTCAGCTCCGGTTCCCAACGATCAAGGCGAGTTACATGATCCCCCATGTTGTGC
AAAAAAGCGGTTAGCTCCTTCGGTCCTCCGATCGTTGTCAGAAGTAAGTTGGCCGCAGTGTTATCACTCA
TGGTTATGGCAGCACTGCATAATTCTCTTACTGTCATGCCATCCGTAAGATGCTTTTCTGTGACTGGTGA
GTACTCAACCAAGTCATTCTGAGAATAGTGTATGCGGCGACCGAGTTGCTCTTGCCCGGCGTCAATACGG
GATAATACCGCGCCACATAGCAGAACTTTAAAAGTGCTCATCATTGGAAAACGTTCTTCGGGGCGAAAAC
TCTCAAGGATCTTACCGCTGTTGAGATCCAGTTCGATGTAACCCACTCGTGCACCCAACTGATCTTCAGC
ATCTTTTACTTTCACCAGCGTTTCTGGGTGAGCAAAAACAGGAAGGCAAAATGCCGCAAAAAAGGGAATA
AGGGCGACACGGAAATGTTGAATACTCATACTCTTCCTTTTTCAATATTATTGAAGCATTTATCAGGGTT
ATTGTCTCATGAGCGGATACATATTTGAATGTATTTAGAAAAATAAACAAATAGGGGTTCCGCGCACATT
TCCCCGAAAAGTGCCACCTGATGCGGTGTGAAATACCGCACAGATGCGTAAGGAGAAAATACCGCATCAG
GAAATTGTAAGCGTTAATATTTTGTTAAAATT
Features (pLannotate 1.2.2; 15 found; start..end, strand, type, name):
    295..607     +  promoter       tight TRE promoter: Tet-responsive promoter PTight, consisting of seven tet operator sequences followed by the minimal CMV promoter
    686..2338    +  CDS            luciferase: firefly luciferase synthetic luc2 version of the luciferase gene
   2414..2495    -  polyA_signal   SV40 poly(A) signal: SV40 polyadenylation signal
   2518..2586    -  CDS            large T antigen (fragment): large T antigen from SV40 (simian virus 40)
   3218..3919    +  CDS            dTomato: dTomato is a basic (constitutively fluorescent) orange fluorescent protein published in 2004, derived from Discosoma sp.. It is reported to be a somewhat slowly-maturing dimer with low acid sensitivity.
   3986..4683    +  CDS            rtTA3 (fragment): reverse tetracycline transactivator 3 activates expression from Tet-responsive promoters in the presence of doxycycline
   4613..4723    +  CDS            VP48: 3 tandem repeats of the minimal activation domain of herpes simplex virus VP16 (Cheng et al., 2013)
   4793..5818    +  CDS            HygR: aminoglycoside phosphotransferase from E. coli; aph(4)-Ia; confers resistance to hygromycin
   5879..6103    +  polyA_signal   bGH poly(A) signal: bovine growth hormone polyadenylation signal
   6107..6128    +  promoter       SV40 promoter (fragment): SV40 enhancer and early promoter
   6600..7188    -  rep_origin     ori: high-copy-number ColE1/pMB1/pBR322/pUC origin of replication
   7359..8219    -  CDS            AmpR: β-lactamase; bla; confers resistance to ampicillin, carbenicillin, and related antibiotics
   8220..8324    -  promoter       AmpR promoter: bla
   8351..8401    +  misc_feature   bom (fragment): basis of mobility region from pBR322
   8402..8432    -  rep_origin     M13 ori (fragment): M13 bacteriophage origin of replication; arrow indicates direction of (+) strand synthesis
