[The description below was written by a language model from this plasmid's Addgene catalogue record and pLannotate feature annotations shown in this document.]
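Description:
pSBtet-RH is an empty-backbone Sleeping Beauty transposon vector for mammalian cells, built on pUC19 and designed for generating stable cell lines with doxycycline-inducible expression of a gene of interest. In bacteria it is maintained as a high-copy plasmid through the ColE1/pUC origin and selected with ampicillin via the β-lactamase gene. The full depositor sequence is 8,432 nt. The automated feature table does not annotate the transposon inverted repeats or the RPBSA promoter, although the catalogue entry identifies the construct as an SB transposon and names TCE and RPBSA as its promoters.

The payload consists of two expression units. The first is the inducible cassette: a tight Tet-responsive promoter (seven tet operators upstream of a minimal CMV promoter) drives a firefly luciferase (luc2) coding sequence, which occupies the SfiI cloning site and is replaced by the user's gene through restriction cloning. An SV40 polyadenylation signal is annotated downstream, on the opposite strand. The second unit is constitutive and, per the record, driven by RPBSA. It carries dTomato as the red fluorescent marker, a reverse tetracycline transactivator (annotated as rtTA3 with a VP16-derived activation domain) and the hygromycin resistance gene, arranged in series and ended by a bGH polyadenylation signal. The record does not state how the three coding sequences are linked.

Because the transactivator, the fluorescent marker and the drug marker sit on the same transposon as the inducible cassette, one integration event supplies everything needed. Integrants can be selected with hygromycin, tracked by red fluorescence and induced with doxycycline. Transposition requires Sleeping Beauty transposase, which no annotated feature here encodes and which would presumably be supplied separately. The unmodified vector can also serve as an inducible luciferase control.
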