Addgene plasmid #60500: pSBtet-RH
Purpose: (Empty Backbone) SB-transposon with inducible SfiI cloning site for GOI (contains firefly luciferase) and constitutive expression of RFP, rtTA and hygromycin resistance gene
Depositing lab: Eric Kowarz. Depositing organization: Goethe-Universitaet Frankfurt am Main. Publication: Optimized Sleeping Beauty transposons rapidly generate stable transgenic cell lines. Kowarz E, Loescher D, Marschalek R. Biotechnol J. 2015 Feb 4. doi: 10.1002/biot.201400821. PubMed 25650551.
Backbone
  Vector backbone: pUC19
  Backbone size (bp): 2021
  Vector type: Mammalian Expression ; Transposon
  Promoter: TCE & RPBSA
  Selectable markers: Hygromycin
Growth in bacteria
  Bacterial resistance: Ampicillin, 100 μg/mL
  Growth temperature: 37°C
  Growth strain: Top10
  Copy number: High Copy
Gene/Insert
  Cloning method: Restriction Enzyme
  Sequencing primers: 5′ CCTGGAGCCAATTCCAACTCT; 3′ CACTGCATTCTTGTTGTGGTT
Terms and licenses: Academic/Nonprofit Terms; Industry Terms: Not Available to Industry
How to cite: pSBtet-RH was a gift from Eric Kowarz (Addgene plasmid # 60500 ; http://n2t.net/addgene:60500 ; RRID:Addgene_60500)
