>Addgene plasmid #60500 | pSBtet-RH | addgene partial sequence | sequence record 100532 | EBV-rev 5'-GTGGTTTGTCCAAACTCATC-3'
CTTTCGGGTCGTGCTCATGTACCGCTTCGAGGAGGAGCTATTCTTGCGCAGCTTGCAAGACTATAAGATT
CAATCTGCCCTGCTGGTGCCCACACTATTTAGCTTCTTCGCTAAGAGCACTCTCATCGACAAGTACGACC
TAAGCAACTTGCACGAGATCGCCAGCGGCGGGGCGCCGCTCAGCAAGGAGGTAGGTGAGGCCGTGGCCAA
ACGCTTCCACCTACCAGGCATCCGCCAGGGCTACGGCCTGACAGAAACAACCAGCGCCATTCTGATCACC
CCCGAAGGGGACGACAAGCCTGGCGCAGTAGGCAAGGTGGTGCCCTTCTTCGAGGCTAAGGTGGTGGACT
TGGACACCGGTAAGACACTGGGTGTGAACCAGCGCGGCGAGCTGTGCGTCCGTGGCCCCATGATCATGAG
CGGCTACGTTAACAACCCCGAGGCTACAAACGCTCTCATCGACAAGGACGGCTGGCTGCACAGCGGCGAC
ATCGCCTACTGGGACGAGGACGAGCACTTCTTCATCGTGGACCGGCTGAAGAGCCTGATCAAATACAAGG
GCTACCAGGTAGCCCCAGCCGAACTGGAGAGCATCCTGCTGCAACACCCCAACATCTTCGACGCCGGGGT
CGCCGGCCTGCCCGACGACGATGCCGGCGAGCTGCCCGCCGCAGTCGTCGTGCTGGAACACGGTAAAACC
ATGACCGAGAAGGAGATCGTGGACTATGTGGCCAGCCAGGTTACAACCGCCAAGAAGCTGCGCGGTGGTG
TTGTGTTCGTGGACGAGGTGCCTAAAGGACTGACCGGCAAGTTGGACGCCCGCAAGATCCGCGAGATTCT
CATTAAGGCCAAGAAGGGCGGCAAGATCGCCGTGTAAGGCCTGTCAGGCC
