>Addgene plasmid #60500 | pSBtet-RH | addgene partial sequence | sequence record 100696 | DsRed1-C 5'-AGCTGGACATCACCTCCCACAACG-3'
GTGGAACAGTACGAGCGCTCCGAGGGCCGCCACCACCTGTTCCTGTACGGCATGGACGAGCTGTACAAGG
GCAGTGGAGCTACTAACTTCAGCCTGCTGAAGCAGGCTGGTGACGTCGAGGAGAATCCTGGCCCCATGTC
TAGACTGGACAAGAGCAAAGTCATAAACGGCGCTCTGGAATTACTCAATGGAGTCGGTATCGAAGGCCTG
ACGACAAGGAAACTCGCTCAAAAGCTGGGAGTTGAGCAGCCTACCCTGTACTGGCACGTGAAGAACAAGC
GGGCCCTGCTCGATGCCCTGCCAATCGAGATGCTGGACAGGCATCATACCCACTTCTGCCCCCTGGAAGG
CGAGTCATGGCAAGACTTTCTGCGGAACAACGCCAAGTCATTCCGCTGTGCTCTCCTCTCACATCGCGAC
GGGGCTAAAGTGCATCTCGGCACCCGCCCAACAGAGAAACAGTACGAAACCCTGGAAAATCAGCTCGCGT
TCCTGTGTCAGCAAGGCTTCTCCCTGGAGAACGCACTGTACGCTCTGTCCGCCGTGGGCCACTTTACACT
GGGCTGCGTATTGGAGGAACAGGAGCATCAAGTAGCAAAAGAGGAAAGAGAGACACCTACCACCGATTCT
ATGCCCCCACTTCTGAGACAAGCAATTGAGCTGTTCGACCGGCAGGGAGCCGAACCTGCCTTCCTTTTCG
GCCTGGAACTAATCATATGTGGCCTGGAGAAACAGCTAAAGTGCGAAAGCGGCGGGCCGGCCGACGCCCT
TGACGATTTTGACTTAGACATGCTCCCAGCCGATGCCCTTGACGACTTTGACCTTGATATGCTGCCTGCT
GACGCTCTTGACGATTTTGACCTTGACATGCTCCCCGGGTCCGGCGCTACTAACTTCAGCCTGCTGAAGC
AGGCTGGTGACGTCG
