>Addgene plasmid #60500 | pSBtet-RH | addgene partial sequence | sequence record 100697 | Hygro-R 5'-tatccacgccctcctacatc-3'
ATGTCTAGACTGGACAAGAGCAAAGTCATAAACGGCGCTCTGGAATTACTCAATGGAGTCGGTATCGAAG
GCCTGACGACAAGGAAACTCGCTCAAAAGCTGGGAGTTGAGCAGCCTACCCTGTACTGGCACGTGAAGAA
CAAGCGGGCCCTGCTCGATGCCCTGCCAATCGAGATGCTGGACAGGCATCATACCCACTTCTGCCCCCTG
GAAGGCGAGTCATGGCAAGACTTTCTGCGGAACAACGCCAAGTCATTCCGCTGTGCTCTCCTCTCACATC
GCGACGGGGCTAAAGTGCATCTCGGCACCCGCCCAACAGAGAAACAGTACGAAACCCTGGAAAATCAGCT
CGCGTTCCTGTGTCAGCAAGGCTTCTCCCTGGAGAACGCACTGTACGCTCTGTCCGCCGTGGGCCACTTT
ACACTGGGCTGCGTATTGGAGGAACAGGAGCATCAAGTAGCAAAAGAGGAAAGAGAGACACCTACCACCG
ATTCTATGCCCCCACTTCTGAGACAAGCAATTGAGCTGTTCGACCGGCAGGGAGCCGAACCTGCCTTCCT
TTTCGGCCTGGAACTAATCATATGTGGCCTGGAGAAACAGCTAAAGTGCGAAAGCGGCGGGCCGGCCGAC
GCCCTTGACGATTTTGACTTAGACATGCTCCCAGCCGATGCCCTTGACGACTTTGACCTTGATATGCTGC
CTGCTGACGCTCTTGACGATTTTGACCTTGACATGCTCCCCGGGTCCGGCGCTACTAACTTCAGCCTGCT
GAAGCAGGCTGGTGACGTCGAGGAGAATCCTGGTCCCATGAAAAAGCCTGAACTCACCGCGACGTCTGTC
GAGAAGTTTCTGATCGAAAAGTTCGACAGCGTCTCCGACCTGATGCAGCTCTCGGAGGGCGA
