>Addgene plasmid #60500 | pSBtet-RH | addgene partial sequence | sequence record 100938 | LNCX 5'-AGCTCGTTTAGTGAACCGTCAGATC-3'
ACTCTTTTGCCTTATACCTACTTTCCGTACCACTTCCTACCCTCGAAAGGCCTCTGAGGCCACCATGGAA
GATGCCAAAAACATTAAGAAGGGCCCAGCGCCATTCTACCCACTCGAAGACGGGACCGCCGGCGAGCAGC
TGCACAAAGCCATGAAGCGCTACGCCCTGGTGCCCGGCACCATCGCCTTTACCGACGCACATATCGAGGT
GGACATTACCTACGCCGAGTACTTCGAGATGAGCGTTCGGCTGGCAGAAGCTATGAAGCGCTATGGGCTG
AATACAAACCATCGGATCGTGGTGTGCAGCGAGAATAGCTTGCAGTTCTTCATGCCCGTGTTGGGTGCCC
TGTTCATCGGTGTGGCTGTGGCCCCAGCTAACGACATCTACAACGAGCGCGAGCTGCTGAACAGCATGGG
CATCAGCCAGCCCACCGTCGTATTCGTGAGCAAGAAAGGGCTGCAAAAGATCCTCAACGTGCAAAAGAAG
CTACCGATCATACAAAAGATCATCATCATGGATAGCAAGACCGACTACCAGGGCTTCCAAAGCATGTACA
CCTTCGTGACTTCCCATTTGCCACCCGGCTTCAACGAGTACGACTTCGTGCCCGAGAGCTTCGACCGGGA
CAAAACCATCGCCCTGATCATGAACAGTAGTGGCAGTACCGGATTGCCCAAGGGCGTAGCCCTACCGCAC
CGCACCGCTTGTGTCCGATTCAGTCATGCCCGCGACCCCATCTTCGGCAACCAGATCATCCCCGACACCG
CTATCCTCAGCGTGGTGCCATTTCACCACGGCTTCGGCATGTTCACCACGCTGGGCTACTTGATCTGCGG
CTTTCGGGTCGTGCTCATGTACCGCTTCGAGGAGGAGCTATTCTTGCGCAGCTTGCAAGACTATAAGATT
CAATCTGCCCTGCT
